Addgene plasmid #123040: pWS498
Purpose: Core promoter
Depositing lab: Tom Ellis. Depositing organization: Imperial College London. Publication: Engineering a Model Cell for Rational Tuning of GPCR Signaling. Shaw WM, Yamauchi H, Mead J, Gowers GF, Bell DJ, Oling D, Larsson N, Wigglesworth M, Ladds G, Ellis T. Cell. 2019 Apr 18;177(3):782-796.e27. doi: 10.1016/j.cell.2019.02.023. Epub 2019 Apr 4. PubMed 30955892.
Backbone
  Vector backbone: pYTK001
  Vector type: Yeast Expression
Growth in bacteria
  Bacterial resistance: Chloramphenicol, 25 μg/mL
  Growth temperature: 37°C
  Growth strain: NEB Turbo Competent E. coli
  Copy number: High Copy
Gene/Insert
  Gene/Insert name: pPHO5m [2b]
  Species: S. cerevisiae (budding yeast)
  Cloning method: Gateway Cloning
Terms and licenses: Academic/Nonprofit Terms; Industry Terms: Not Available to Industry
Depositor comments: Please visit https://www.biorxiv.org/content/10.1101/390559v1 for bioRxiv preprint.
How to cite: pWS498 was a gift from Tom Ellis (Addgene plasmid # 123040 ; http://n2t.net/addgene:123040 ; RRID:Addgene_123040)
