[The description below was written by a language model from this plasmid's Addgene catalogue record and the feature table of its GenBank file.]
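Description:
pWS498 is a small (1,772 bp) part plasmid built on pYTK001, the entry vector of the modular yeast toolkit cloning system. It is catalogued as a yeast expression vector, but the annotated features show only bacterial maintenance elements: a high-copy ColE1/pUC-type origin of replication, a chloramphenicol acetyltransferase gene (CmR) for selection in E. coli, and a minimal phage lambda t0 transcription terminator. No yeast origin, centromere or auxotrophic marker is annotated. The plasmid therefore appears to act as a storage and donor vector for a DNA part, not as a construct that is maintained or expressed in yeast on its own.

The insert is recorded as pPHO5m [2b], a Saccharomyces cerevisiae sequence whose stated purpose is "core promoter". The name suggests a minimal or modified version of the PHO5 promoter. The "2b" label suggests a subdivision of the toolkit's promoter position, so that this core element could be joined to a separate upstream regulatory part to make a composite promoter. The record does not spell out either interpretation. The insert itself is not annotated in the feature table and presumably lies in the short unannotated region outside the resistance gene and origin. The catalogue lists the cloning method as Gateway, although pYTK001-based parts are normally handled by Golden Gate assembly, and no Gateway recombination sites are annotated.

The plasmid was deposited with work on engineering a yeast model cell for rational tuning of GPCR signalling. In that setting, interchangeable core promoter parts would be used to build synthetic promoters with defined output levels, but the record does not give the specific designs made with this part.
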