LOCUS       Exported 1772 bp ds-DNA circular SYN 13-MAY-2021
DEFINITION  Core promoter.
ACCESSION   .
VERSION     .
KEYWORDS    pWS498
SOURCE      synthetic DNA construct
  ORGANISM  synthetic DNA construct
REFERENCE   1 (bases 1 to 1772)
  AUTHORS   Shaw WM, Yamauchi H, Mead J, Gowers GF, Bell DJ, Oling D, Larsson N,
            Wigglesworth M, Ladds G, Ellis T
  TITLE     Engineering a Model Cell for Rational Tuning of GPCR Signaling.
  JOURNAL   Cell. 2019 Apr 18;177(3):782-796.e27. doi:
            10.1016/j.cell.2019.02.023. Epub 2019 Apr 4.
  PUBMED    30955892
REFERENCE   2 (bases 1 to 1772)
  AUTHORS   .
  TITLE     Direct Submission
  JOURNAL   Exported May 13, 2021 from SnapGene Server 1.1.58
            http://www.snapgene.com
FEATURES             Location/Qualifiers
     source          1..1772
                     /organism="synthetic DNA construct"
                     /mol_type="other DNA"
     terminator      139..173
                     /label=lambda t0 terminator
                     /note="minimal transcription terminator from phage lambda
                     (Scholtissek and Grosse, 1987)"
     CDS             complement(244..903)
                     /codon_start=1
                     /gene="cat"
                     /product="chloramphenicol acetyltransferase"
                     /label=CmR
                     /note="confers resistance to chloramphenicol"
                     /translation="MEKKITGYTTVDISQWHRKEHFEAFQSVAQCTYNQTVQLDITAFL
                     KTVKKNKHKFYPAFIHILARLMNAHPEFRMAMKDGELVIWDSVHPCYTVFHEQTETFSS
                     LWSEYHDDFRQFLHIYSQDVACYGENLAYFPKGFIENMFFVSANPWVSFTSFDLNVANM
                     DNFFAPVFTMGKYYTQGDKVLMPLAIQVHHAVCDGFHVGRMLNELQQYCDEWQGGA"
     primer_bind     818..837
                     /label=CAT-R
                     /note="Chloramphenicol resistance gene, reverse primer"
     rep_origin      1085..1673
                     /direction=RIGHT
                     /label=ori
                     /note="high-copy-number ColE1/pMB1/pBR322/pUC origin of
                     replication"
     primer_bind     1574..1593
                     /label=pBR322ori-F
                     /note="pBR322 origin, forward primer"
ORIGIN
        1 agtcggtctc attgatatat aagcgctgat gttttgctaa gtcgaggtta gtatggcttc
       61 atctctcatg agaataagaa caacaacaaa tagagcaagc aaattcgaga ttaccaagat
      121 ctatgtgaga ccagaccaat aaaaaacgcc cggcggcaac cgagcgttct gaacaaatcc
      181 agatggagtt ctgaggtcat tactggatct atcaacagga gtccaagcga gctcgatatc
      241 aaattacgcc ccgccctgcc actcatcgca gtactgttgt aattcattaa gcattctgcc
      301 gacatggaag ccatcacaaa cggcatgatg aacctgaatc gccagcggca tcagcacctt
      361 gtcgccttgc gtataatatt tgcccatggt gaaaacgggg gcgaagaagt tgtccatatt
      421 ggccacgttt aaatcaaaac tggtgaaact cacccaggga ttggctgaaa cgaaaaacat
      481 attctcaata aaccctttag ggaaataggc caggttttca ccgtaacacg ccacatcttg
      541 cgaatatatg tgtagaaact gccggaaatc gtcgtggtat tcactccaga gcgatgaaaa
      601 cgtttcagtt tgctcatgga aaacggtgta acaagggtga acactatccc atatcaccag
      661 ctcaccgtct ttcattgcca tacgaaattc cggatgagca ttcatcaggc gggcaagaat
      721 gtgaataaag gccggataaa acttgtgctt atttttcttt acggtcttta aaaaggccgt
      781 aatatccagc tgaacggtct ggttataggt acattgagca actgactgaa atgcctcaaa
      841 atgttcttta cgatgccatt gggatatatc aacggtggta tatccagtga tttttttctc
      901 cattttagct tccttagctc ctgaaaatct cgataactca aaaaatacgc ccggtagtga
      961 tcttatttca ttatggtgaa agttggaacc tcttacgtgc ccgatcaatc atgaccaaaa
     1021 tcccttaacg tgagttttcg ttccactgag cgtcagaccc cgtagaaaag atcaaaggat
     1081 cttcttgaga tccttttttt ctgcgcgtaa tctgctgctt gcaaacaaaa aaaccaccgc
     1141 taccagcggt ggtttgtttg ccggatcaag agctaccaac tctttttccg aaggtaactg
     1201 gcttcagcag agcgcagata ccaaatactg ttcttctagt gtagccgtag ttaggccacc
     1261 acttcaagaa ctctgtagca ccgcctacat acctcgctct gctaatcctg ttaccagtgg
     1321 ctgctgccag tggcgataag tcgtgtctta ccgggttgga ctcaagacga tagttaccgg
     1381 ataaggcgca gcggtcgggc tgaacggggg gttcgtgcac acagcccagc ttggagcgaa
     1441 cgacctacac cgaactgaga tacctacagc gtgagctatg agaaagcgcc acgcttcccg
     1501 aagggagaaa ggcggacagg tatccggtaa gcggcagggt cggaacagga gagcgcacga
     1561 gggagcttcc agggggaaac gcctggtatc tttatagtcc tgtcgggttt cgccacctct
     1621 gacttgagcg tcgatttttg tgatgctcgt caggggggcg gagcctatgg aaaaacgcca
     1681 gcaacgcggc ctttttacgg ttcctggcct tttgctggcc ttttgctcac atgttctttc
     1741 ctgcgttatc ccctgattct gtggataacc gt
//
